Addgene plasmid #80912: pJPC12-ΔM13-mCherry-P/PM,5G6T-GFP
Purpose: Reporter plasmid (mCherry and GFP)
Depositing lab: Mark Isalan. Depositing organization: Imperial College London. Publication: Engineering orthogonal dual transcription factors for multi-input synthetic promoters. Brodel AK, Jaramillo A, Isalan M. Nat Commun. 2016 Dec 16;7:13858. doi: 10.1038/ncomms13858. PubMed 27982027.
Backbone
  Vector backbone: pJPC12
  Total vector size (bp): 6227
  Modifications to backbone: Deletion of M13 packaging signal
  Vector type: Bacterial Expression
Growth in bacteria
  Bacterial resistance: Chloramphenicol, 25 μg/mL
  Growth temperature: 37°C
  Growth strain: DH5alpha ; TOP 10
  Copy number: Low Copy
Gene/Insert 1
  Gene/Insert name: mCherry
  Species: Synthetic
  Insert size (bp): 711
  Promoter: P5G6T
  Cloning method: Gibson Cloning
  Sequencing primers: 5′ AGCCGTACATGAACTGAG
Gene/Insert 2
  Gene/Insert name: GFP
  Species: Synthetic
  Insert size (bp): 717
  Promoter: PM,5G6T
  Cloning method: Gibson Cloning
  Sequencing primers: 5′ AGCCGTACATGAACTGAG
Terms and licenses: Academic/Nonprofit Terms; Industry Terms: Not Available to Industry
Depositor comments: The pJPC12 vector was obtained from Peterson and Phillips (Peterson, J. and G.J. Phillips, New pSC101-derivative cloning vectors with elevated copy numbers. Plasmid, 2008. 59(3): p. 193-201)
How to cite: pJPC12-ΔM13-mCherry-P/PM,5G6T-GFP was a gift from Mark Isalan (Addgene plasmid # 80912 ; http://n2t.net/addgene:80912 ; RRID:Addgene_80912)
