[The description below was written by a language model from this plasmid's Addgene catalogue record and pLannotate feature annotations shown in this document.]
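Description:
pJPC12-ΔM13-mCherry-P/PM,5G6T-GFP is a 6,227 bp bacterial dual-fluorescence reporter plasmid built on pJPC12, a pSC101-derived cloning vector. It replicates in E. coli from the pSC101 origin together with the plasmid-encoded Rep101 (RepA) protein that this origin requires. The record lists it as low copy, although the depositor notes that pJPC12 comes from a series of pSC101 derivatives with elevated copy number. Selection is by chloramphenicol, through a cat gene and its promoter that span the sequence origin. The backbone was modified by deleting the M13 packaging signal, so the plasmid should no longer be packaged into M13 phage particles. The annotation also picks up several short remnants that look like cloning history rather than working parts. These include fragments of lacZα, a pBluescript-type multiple cloning site with a T7 promoter, a partial tetracycline resistance gene, and small pieces matching RSF, p15A and AmpR promoter sequences.

The payload consists of two reporter genes arranged back to back and reading away from each other: mCherry on the reverse strand, followed by an rrnB T1 terminator, and a GFP annotated as superfolder GFP on the forward strand. Only a short intergenic region of roughly 120 bp separates their start points. According to the catalogue fields, this region carries the promoters, P5G6T driving mCherry and PM,5G6T driving GFP, which fits a divergent promoter layout. The feature table does not annotate these promoters, and the record does not describe their operator composition or which regulators act on them. The plasmid was deposited with work on engineered orthogonal dual transcription factors and multi-input synthetic promoters. It serves as a reporter in which red and green fluorescence read out the activity of the two promoters in the same cell.
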