Features (pLannotate 1.2.2; 17 found; start..end, strand, type, name):
    147..239     -  promoter       cat promoter (fragment): promoter of the E. coli cat gene encoding chloramphenicol acetyltransferase
    272..331     -  promoter       AmpR promoter (fragment): bla
    356..504     -  CDS            lacZα (fragment): LacZα fragment of β-galactosidase; lacZ fragment
    512..530     +  promoter       T7 promoter: promoter for bacteriophage T7 RNA polymerase
    539..592     -  misc_feature   MCS (fragment): pBluescript multiple cloning site
    607..693     -  terminator     rrnB T1 terminator: Escherichia coli rrnB; transcription terminator T1 from the E. coli rrnB gene
    712..1419    -  CDS            mCherry: mCherry is a basic (constitutively fluorescent) red fluorescent protein published in 2004, derived from Discosoma sp.. It is reported to be a very rapidly-maturing monomer with low acid sensitivity.
   1538..2251    +  CDS            Superfolder GFP: Superfolder GFP is a basic (constitutively fluorescent) green fluorescent protein published in 2005, derived from Aequorea victoria. It is reported to be a very rapidly-maturing weak dimer.
   2288..2407    -  rep_origin     RSF ori (fragment): Plasmids containing the RSF 1030 origin of replication can be propagated in E. coli cells that contain additional plasmids with compatible origins.
   2446..2462    +  CDS            lacZα (fragment): LacZα fragment of β-galactosidase; lacZ fragment
   2465..3086    +  CDS            TcR (fragment): tetracycline efflux protein; tet; confers resistance to tetracycline
   3451..3673    +  rep_origin     pSC101 ori: low-copy replication origin that requires the Rep101 protein
   3721..4671    +  CDS            Rep101: RepA protein needed for replication with the pSC101 origin; rep101
   5427..5555    -  CDS            TRA2_ECOLX (fragment): Protein predicted: Swiss-Prot protein existence level 4. Required for transposition of transposon Tn903. From Escherichia coli.
   5593..5628    +  promoter       AmpR promoter (fragment): bla
   5629..5649    -  rep_origin     p15A ori (fragment): Plasmids containing the medium-copy-number p15A origin of replication can be propagated in E. coli cells that contain a second plasmid with the ColE1 origin.
   5710..146     -  CDS            CmR (fragment) (across the origin): chloramphenicol acetyltransferase; cat; confers resistance to chloramphenicol
>Addgene plasmid #80912 | pJPC12-ΔM13-mCherry-P/PM,5G6T-GFP | depositor full sequence | sequence record 152723 | pJPC12-ΔM13-mCherry-P/PM,5G6T-GFP sequence 6227 bps
TTTACGGTCTTTAAAAAGGCCGTAATATCCAGCTGAACGGTCTGGTTATAGGTACATTGAGCAACTGACT
GAAATGCCTCAAAATGTTCTTTACGATGCCATTGGGATATATCAACGGTGGTATATCCAGTGATTTTTTT
CTCCATTTTAGCTTCCTTAGCTCCTGAAAATCTCGATAACTCAAAAAATACGCCCGGTAGTGATCTTATT
TCATTATGGTGAAAGTTGGAACCTCTTACAAAAGGATCTAGGTGAAGATCCTTTTTGATAATCTCATGAG
CGGATACATATTTGAATGTATTTAGAAAAATAAACAAATAGGGGTTCCGCGCACATTTCCCCGAAAAGTG
CCACCTTCAGGCTGCGCAACTGTTGGGAAGGGCGATCGGTGCGGGCCTCTTCGCTATTACGCCAGCTGGC
GAAAGGGGGATGTGCTGCAAGGCGATTAAGTTGGGTAACGCCAGGGTTTTCCCAGTCACGACGTTGTAAA
ACGACGGCCAGTGAGCGCGCGTAATACGACTCACTATAGGGCGAATTGGGTACCGGGCCCCCCCTCGAGG
TCGACGGTATCGATAAGCTTGATATCGAATTCGTCTAGGGCGGCGGATTTGTCCTACTCAGGAGAGCGTT
CACCGACAAACAACAGATAAAACGAAAGGCCCAGTCTTTCGACTGAGCCTTTCGTTTTATTTGATGCCTC
TACTCGAGTTACTTGTACAGCTCGTCCATGCCGCCGGTGGAGTGGCGGCCCTCGGCGCGTTCGTACTGTT
CCACGATGGTGTAGTCCTCGTTGTGGGAGGTGATGTCCAACTTGATGTTGACGTTGTAGGCGCCGGGCAG
CTGCACGGGCTTCTTGGCCTTGTAGGTGGTCTTGACCTCAGCGTCGTAGTGGCCGCCGTCCTTCAGCTTC
AGCCTCTGCTTGATCTCGCCCTTCAGGGCGCCGTCCTCGGGGTACATCCGCTCGGAGGAGGCCTCCCAGC
CCATAGTCTTCTTCTGCATTACGGGGCCGTCGGAGGGGAAGTTGGTGCCGCGCAGCTTCACCTTGTAGAT
GAACTCGCCGTCCTGCAGGGAGGAGTCCTGGGTCACGGTCACCACGCCGCCGTCCTCGAAGTTCATCACG
CGCTCCCACTTGAAGCCCTCGGGGAAGGACAGCTTCAAGTAGTCGGGGATGTCGGCGGGGTGCTTCACGT
AGGCCTTGGAGCCGTACATGAACTGAGGGGACAGGATGTCCCAGGCGAAGGGCAGGGGGCCACCCTTGGT
CACCTTCAGCTTGGCGGTCTGGGTGCCCTCGTAGGGGCGGCCCTCGCCCTCGCCCTCGATCTCGAACTCG
TGGCCGTTCACGGAGCCCTCCATGTGCACCTTGAAGCGCATGAACTCCTTGATGATAGCCATGTTATCCT
CCTCGCCCTTGCTCACCATGAATTCTTTCTCCTCTTTGCAACCATTATCGTCGCCGACGATAAAATAGTC
AACGTCGGCGACGATAGATATTTATAAATAGTGGTGATAGATTTAACGTAAAGAGGAGAAATACTAGATG
CGTAAAGGCGAAGAACTGTTTACCGGTGTGGTTCCGATTCTGGTGGAACTGGACGGCGATGTTAATGGTC
ATAAATTCAGTGTTCGCGGCGAAGGTGAAGGCGATGCGACGAACGGCAAACTGACCCTGAAATTTATCTG
CACCACGGGTAAACTGCCGGTCCCGTGGCCGACGCTGGTGACCACGCTGACCTATGGCGTTCAATGTTTT
GCGCGTTACCCGGATCACATGAAACAGCACGACTTTTTCAAATCGGCCATGCCGGAAGGCTATGTGCAGG
AACGTACGATTAGCTTTAAAGACGATGGTACGTATAAAACCCGCGCGGAAGTGAAATTCGAAGGCGATAC
CCTGGTTAACCGTATCGAACTGAAAGGTATCGATTTCAAAGAAGACGGCAATATTCTGGGTCATAAACTG
GAATATAACTTCAATTCCCACAACGTGTACATCACCGCGGATAAACAGAAAAACGGCATTAAAGCCAATT
TCAAAATCCGCCATAATGTGGAAGATGGTAGCGTTCAGCTGGCCGACCACTATCAGCAAAACACGCCGAT
TGGTGATGGCCCGGTCCTGCTGCCGGACAATCACTACCTGAGTACCCAGTCCGTGCTGTCAAAAGATCCG
AACGAAAAACGTGACCACATGGTCCTGCTGGAATTTGTGACGGCTGCGGGTATCACCCACGGCATGGACG
AACTGTATAAATAACGCAAAAAACCCCGCTTCGGCGGGGTTTTTTCGCCTCGCTCACTGACTCGCTGCGC
TCGGTCGTTCGGCTGCGGCGAGCGGTATCAGCTCACTCAAAGGCGGTAATACGGTTATCCACAGAATCAG
GGGATAACGCAGGAAAGAACATGTGAGATCTCTACGGGTCGGATTTGAAGTCGTCTTGGTAGGAGGCAGC
CTGAATGGCGAATGCCGATGCCCTTGAGAGCCTTCAACCCAGTCAGCTCCTTCCGGTGGGCGCGGGGCAT
GACTATCGTCGCCGCACTTATGACTGTCTTCTTTATCATGCAACTCGTAGGACAGGGTGCCGGCAGCGCT
CTGGGTCATTTTCGGCGAGGACCGCTTTCGCTGGAGCGCGACGATGATCGGCCTGTCGCTTGCGGTATTC
GGAATCTTGCACGCCCTCGCTCAAGCCTTCGTCACTGGTCCCGCCACCAAACGTTTCGGCGAGAAGCAGG
CCATTATCGCCGGCATGGCGGCCGACGCGCTGGGCTACGTCTTGCTGGCGTTCGCGACGCGAGGCTGGAT
GGCCTTCCCCATTATGATTCTTCTCGCTTCCGGCGGCATCGGGATGCCCGCGTTGCAGGCCATGCTGTCC
AGGCAGGTAGATGACGACCATCAGGGACAGCTTCAAGGATCGCTCGCGGCTCTTACCAGCCTAACTTCGA
TCATTGGACCGCTGATCGTCACGGCGATTTATGCCGCCTCGGCGAGCACATGGAACGGGTTGGCATGGAT
TGTAGGCGCCGCCCTATACCTTGTCTGCCTCCCCGCGTTGCGTCGCGGTGCATGGAGCCGGGCCACCTCG
ACCTGAATGGAAGCCGGCGGCACCTCGCTAACGGATTCACCACTCCGCAGACCCGCCATAAAACGCCCTG
AGAAGCCCGTGACGGGCTTTTCTTGTATTATGGGTAGTTTCCTTGCATGAATCCATAAAAGGCGCCTGTA
GTGCCATTTACCCCCATTCACTGCCAGAGCCGTGAGCGCAGCGAACTGAATGTCACGAAAAAGACAGCGA
CTCAGGTGCCTGATGGTCGGAGACAAAAGGAATATTCAGCGATTTGCCCGAGCTTGCGAGGGTGCTACTT
AAGCCTTTAGGGTTTTAAGGTCTGTTTTGTAGAGGAGCAAACAGCGTTTGCGACATCCTTTTGTAATACT
GCGGAACTGACTAAAGTAGTGAGTTATACACAGGGCTGGGATCTATTCTTTTTATCTTTTTTTATTCTTT
CTTTATTCTATAAATTATAACCACTTGAATATAAACAAAAAAAACACACAAAGGTCTAGCGGAATTTACA
GAGGGTCTAGCAGAATTTACAAGTTTTCCAGCAAAGGTCTAGCAGAATTTACAGATACCCACAACTCAAA
GGAAAAGGACTAGTAATTATCATTGACTAGCCCATCTCAATTGGTATAGTGATTAAAATCACCTAGACCA
ATTGAGATGTATGTCTGAATTAGTTGTTTTCAAAGCAAATGAACTAGCGATTAGTCGCTATGACTTAACG
GAGCATGAAACCAAGCTAATTTTATGCTGTGTGGCACTACTCAACCCCACGATTGAAAACCCTACAAGGA
AAGAACGGACGGTATCGTTCACTTATAACCAATACGCTCAGATGATGAACATCAGTAGGGAAAATGCTTA
TGGTGTATTAGCTAAAGCAACCAGAGAGCTGATGACGAGAACTGTGGAAATCAGGAATCCTTTGGTTAAA
GGCTTTAAGATCTTCCAGTGGACAAACTATGCCAAGTTCTCAAGCGAAAAATTAGAATTAGTTTTTAGTG
AAGAGATATTGCCTTATCTTTTCCAGTTAAAAAAATTCATAAAATATAATCTGGAACATGTTAAGTCTTT
TGAAAACAAATACTCTATGAGGATTTATGAGTGGTTATTAAAAGAACTAACACAAAAGAAAACTCACAAG
GCAAATATAGAGATTAGCCTTGATGAATTTAAGTTCATGTTAATGCTTGAAAATAACTACCATGAGTTTA
AAAGGCTTAACCAATGGGTTTTGAAACCAATAAGTAAAGATTTAAACACTTACAGCAATATGAAATTGGT
GGTTGATAAGCGAGGCCGCCCGACTGATACGTTGATTTTCCAAGTTGAACTAGATAGACAAATGGATCTC
GTAACCGAACTTGAGAACAACCAGATAAAAATGAATGGTGACAAAATACCAACAACCATTACATCAGATT
CCTACCTACATAACGGACTAAGAAAAACACTACACGATGCTTTAACAGCAAAAATTCAGCTCACCAGTTT
TGAGGCAAAATTTTTGAGTGACATGCAAAGTAAGTATGATCTCAATGGTTCGTTCTCATGGCTCACGCAA
AAACAACGAACCACACTAGAGAACATACTGGCTAAATACGGAAGGATCTGAGGTTCTTATGGCTCTTGTA
TCTATCAGTGAAGCATCAAGACTAACAAACAAAAGTAGAACAACTGTTCACCGTTACATATCAAAGGGAA
AACTGTCCATATGCACAGATGAAAACGGTGTAAAAAAGATAGATACATCAGAGCTTTTACGAGTTTTTGG
TGCATTCAAAGCTGTTCACCATGAACAGATCGACAATGTAACAGATGAACAGCATGTAACACCTAATAAG
AACAGGTGAAACCAGTAAAACAAAGCAACTAGAACATGAAATTGAACACCTGAGACAACTTGTTACAGCT
CAACAGTCACACATAGACAGCCTGAAACAGGCGATGCTGCTTATCGAATCAAAGCTGCCGACAACACGGG
AGCCAGTGACGCCTCCCGTGGGGAAAAAATCATGGCAATTCTGGAAGAAATAGCGCTTTCAGCCGGCAAA
CCGGCTGAAGCCGGATCTGCGATTCTGATAACAAACTAGCAACACCAGAACAGCCCGTTTGCGGGCAGCA
AAACCCGTACTTTTGGACGTTCCGGCGGTTTTTTGTGGCGAGTGGTGTTCGGGCGGTGCGCGCAAGATCC
ATTATGTTAAACGGGCGAGTTTACATCTCAAAACCGCCCGCTTAACACCATCAGAAATCCTCAGCGCGAT
TTTAAGCACCAACCCCCCCCCGTAACACCCAAATCCATACTGAAAGTGGCTTTGTTGAATAAATCAGATT
TCGGGTAAGTCTCCCCCGTAGCGGGTTGTGTTTTCAGGCAATACGCACGCTTTCAGGCATACCTGCTTTC
GTCATTTTGTTCAGCGCTCGTACCAGGGCCATAGCCTCCGCAACCTGACCATCGTAGTCACGCAGCGTCA
GTGAACCCCCGAACAGAGATCTGACGCTCAGTGGAACGAAAACTCACGTTAAGGGATTTTGGTCATGAGA
CAATAACCCTGATAAATGCTTCAATAATCGCAGACCAAAACGATCTCAAGAAGATCATCTTATTAATCAG
ATAAAATATTTCTAGGCACCAATAACTGCCTTAAAAAAATTACGCCCCGCCCTGCCACTCATCGCAGTAC
TGTTGTAATTCATTAAGCATTCTGCCGACATGGAAGCCATCACAAACGGCATGATGAACCTGAATCGCCA
GCGGCATCAGCACCTTGTCGCCTTGCGTATAATATTTGCCCATGGTGAAAACGGGGGCGAAGAAGTTGTC
CATATTGGCCACGTTTAAATCAAAACTGGTGAAACTCACCCAGGGATTGGCTGAAACGAAAAACATATTC
TCAATAAACCCTTTTAGGGAAATAAGGCCAGGTTTTCACCGTAACACGCCACATCTTGGGAAATATTTGT
GTAGAAACTGCCGGAAATCGTCGTGGTATTCACTCCAGAGCGATGAAAACGTTTCAGTTTGCTCATGGAA
AACGGTGTAACAAGGGTGAACACTATCCCATATCACCAGCTCACCGTCTTTCATTGCCATACGAAATTCC
GGATGAGCATTCATCAGGCGGGCAAGAATGTGAATAAAGGCCGGATAAAACTTGTGCTTATTTTTCC
