>Addgene plasmid #80912 | pJPC12-ΔM13-mCherry-P/PM,5G6T-GFP | addgene partial sequence | sequence record 156733 | M13pUC-Fwd 5'-CCCAGTCACGACGTTGTAAAACG-3'
CTATAGGGCGAATTGGGTACCGGGCCCCCCCTCGAGGTCGACGGTATCGATAAGCTTGATATCGAATTCG
TCTAGGGCGGCGGATTTGTCCTACTCAGGAGAGCGTTCACCGACAAACAACAGATAAAACGAAAGGCCCA
GTCTTTCGACTGAGCCTTTCGTTTTATTTGATGCCTCTACTCGAGTTACTTGTACAGCTCGTCCATGCCG
CCGGTGGAGTGGCGGCCCTCGGCGCGTTCGTACTGTTCCACGATGGTGTAGTCCTCGTTGTGGGAGGTGA
TGTCCAACTTGATGTTGACGTTGTAGGCGCCGGGCAGCTGCACGGGCTTCTTGGCCTTGTAGGTGGTCTT
GACCTCAGCGTCGTAGTGGCCGCCGTCCTTCAGCTTCAGCCTCTGCTTGATCTCGCCCTTCAGGGCGCCG
TCCTCGGGGTACATCCGCTCGGAGGAGGCCTCCCAGCCCATAGTCTTCTTCTGCATTACGGGGCCGTCGG
AGGGGAAGTTGGTGCCGCGCAGCTTCACCTTGTAGATGAACTCGCCGTCCTGCAGGGAGGAGTCCTGGGT
CACGGTCACCACGCCGCCGTCCTCGAAGTTCATCACGCGC
