>Addgene plasmid #80912 | pJPC12-ΔM13-mCherry-P/PM,5G6T-GFP | addgene partial sequence | sequence record 156734 | L4440 5'-AGCGAGTCAGTGAGCGAG-3'
GCGTTATTTATACAGTTCGTCCATGCCGTGGGTGATACCCGCAGCCGTCACAAATTCCAGCAGGACCATG
TGGTCACGTTTTTCGTTCGGATCTTTTGACAGCACGGACTGGGTACTCAGGTAGTGATTGTCCGGCAGCA
GGACCGGGCCATCACCAATCGGCGTGTTTTGCTGATAGTGGTCGGCCAGCTGAACGCTACCATCTTCCAC
ATTATGGCGGATTTTGAAATTGGCTTTAATGCCGTTTTTCTGTTTATCCGCGGTGATGTACACGTTGTGG
GAATTGAAGTTATATTCCAGTTTATGACCCAGAATATTGCCGTCTTCTTTGAAATCGATACCTTTCAGTT
CGATACGGTTAACCAGGGTATCGCCTTCGAATTTCACTTCCGCGCGGGTTTTATACGTACCATCGTCTTT
AAAGCTAATCGTACGTTCCTGCACATAGCCTTCCGGCATGGCCGATTTGAAAAAGTCGTGCTGTTTCATG
TGATCCGGGTAACGCGCAAAACATTGAACGCCATAGGTCAGCGTGGTCACCAGCGTCGGCCACGGGACCG
GCAGTTTACCCGTGGTGCAGATAAATTTCAGGGTCAGTTTGCCGTTCGTCGCATCGCCTTCACCTTCGCC
GCGAACACTGAATTTATGACCATTAACATCGCCGTCCAGTTCCACCAGAATCGGAACCACACCGGTAAAC
AGTTCTTCGCCTTTACGCATCTAGTATTTCTCCTCTTTACGTTAAATCTATCACCACTATTTATAAATAT
CTATCGTCGCCGACGTTGACTATTTTATCGTCGGCGACGATAATGGTTGCAAAGAGGAGAAAGAATTCAT
GGTGAGCAAGGGCGAGGAGGATAACATGGCTATCATCAAGGAGTTCATGCGCTTCAAGGTGCACATGGAG
GGCTCCGTGAACGGCCACGAGTTC
